Addgene plasmid #37169: UQ5874
Depositing lab: Gary Roberts. Depositing organization: University of Wisconsin, Madison.
Backbone
  Vector backbone: pUX3008 AND pUX2410
  Modifications to backbone: pUX3008 is pUX2996 with binding site "f"
Growth in bacteria
  Bacterial resistance: Ampicillin and Kanamycin, 100 & 50 μg/mL
  Growth temperature: 37°C
  Growth strain: E. Coli UQ5853
  Growth instructions: Copy number: pUX2410 High / pUX3008 Low
  Copy number: Unknown
Gene/Insert
  Gene/Insert name: coxM1′::lacZ reporter system with RcoM binding site "f" AND RcoM1 with C-term 6xHIS tag
  Cloning method: Unknown
  Sequencing primers: 5′ pEXT20-F1; 3′ pRcoM1bs-R
Terms and licenses: Academic/Nonprofit Terms; Industry Terms: Not Available to Industry
Depositor comments: This is Roberts lab strain UQ5853 (Addgene #37159) containing Roberts lab plasmids pUX3008 (coxM1′::lacZ reporter system with binding site “f”) AND pUX2410 (for expression of Burkholderia xenovorans RcoM1 protein + C-terminal 6×His tag). Strain is CmR, pUX3008 is KanR and SpecR, pUX2410 is AmpR. Can be grown in Amp + Kan. For strain usage see attached pdf.
How to cite: UQ5874 was a gift from Gary Roberts (Addgene plasmid # 37169)
