[The description below was written by a language model from this plasmid's Addgene catalogue record.]
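Description:
UQ5874 is not a single plasmid but an Escherichia coli strain carrying two compatible plasmids that together form an in vivo reporter assay for the transcriptional regulator RcoM1. The host is the chloramphenicol-resistant strain UQ5853, into which pUX3008 and pUX2410 have been introduced. The two plasmids are maintained together by dual selection: pUX3008 is a low-copy plasmid conferring kanamycin and spectinomycin resistance, while pUX2410 is a high-copy, ampicillin-resistant plasmid. The record gives no feature table, origins of replication, or plasmid sizes, and the cloning method is listed as unknown.

The pUX2410 component expresses RcoM1 from Burkholderia xenovorans with a C-terminal 6×His tag, which allows detection or affinity purification of the protein. The promoter driving it is not stated, although one of the listed sequencing primers is named for pEXT20, hinting at that vector family without confirming it. The pUX3008 component carries a coxM1′::lacZ fusion, in which the coxM1 regulatory region controls lacZ so that β-galactosidase activity reports on transcription. It is described as pUX2996 modified to contain RcoM binding site "f", implying that it is one member of a series of reporter variants differing in their binding-site configuration; what distinguishes site "f" is not explained in the record.

With the regulator supplied from one plasmid and the target promoter fusion on the other, the strain can be used to measure how RcoM1 acts on the coxM1 promoter region bearing this binding-site variant, for example in comparison with sibling strains that carry other sites. Usage details are referred to a separate depositor document.
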