>Addgene plasmid #37169 | UQ5874 | addgene partial sequence | sequence record 47875 | pEXT20-F1 5'-TACGACGTCACCGATCTGAC
CGGCGGGCGGCAGCGCGCCCTCGCCGAGGCGCCTCTTCAAGATTCCCGTGTACCGGAAGAACCGCGTGAT
CCTGCTCGATCTGAAAGACATCGTGCGCTTTCAGGGCGACGGCCACTACACGACGATCGTGACGCGGGAC
GACCGCTACCTGTCCAATCTTTCACTGGCCGATCTGGAGCTGCGTCTCGACAGCAGCATTTATCTGCGCG
TTCATCGCAGCCATATCGTGAGCCTGCAATATGCGGTGGAGCTGGTCAAACTGGACGAGAGCGTCAATCT
CGTCATGGACGACGCGGAACAGACCCAGGTGCCGGTCAGCCGCTCGCGAACGGCGCAACTGAAGGAACTG
CTCGGTGTGGTCCATCACCATCACCATCACTGATAAGCTTGGCTGTTTTGGCGGATGAGAGAAGAAATTC
GTCGCCCGCCATAAA
