>Addgene plasmid #37169 | UQ5874 | addgene partial sequence | sequence record 47876 | pRcoM1bs-R 5'-GAGAGGCGGTTTGCGTATT
AGTGAGACGGGCAACAGCTGATTGCCCTTCACCGCCTGGCCCTGAGAGAGTTGCAGCAAGCGGTCCACGC
TGGTTTGCCCCAGCAGGCGAAAATCCTGTTTGATGGTGGTTAACGGCGGGATATAACATGAGCTGTCTTC
GGTATCGTCGTATCCCACTACCGAGATATCCGCACCAACGCGCAGCCCGGACTCGGTAATGGCGCGCATT
GCGCCCAGCGCCATCTGATCGTTGGCAACCAGCATCGCAGTGGGAACGATGCCCTCATTCAGCATTTGCA
TGGTTTGTTGAAAACCGGACATGGCACTCCAGTCGCCTTCCCGTTCCGCTATCGGCTGAATTTGATTGCG
AGTGAGATATTTATGCCAGCCAGCCAGACGCAGACGCGCCGAGACAGAACTTAATGGGCCCGCTAACAGC
GCGATTTGCTGGTGACCCAATGCGACCAGATGCTCCACGCCCAGTCGCGTACCGTCTTCATGGGAGAAAA
TAATACTGTTGATGGGTGTCTGGTCAGAGACATCAAGAAATAACGCCGGAACATTAGTGCAGGCAGCTTC
CACAGCAATGGCATCCTGGTCATCCAGCGGATAGTTAATGATCAGCCCACTGACGCGTTGCGCGAGAAGA
TTGTGCACCGCCGCTTTACAGGCTTCGACGCCGCTTCGTTCTACCATCGACACCACCACGCTGGCACCCA
GTTGATCGGCGCGAGATTTAATCGCCGCGACAATTTGCGACGGCGCGTGCAGGGCCAGACTGGAGGTGGC
AACGCCAATCAGCAACGACTGTTTGCCCGCCAGTTGTTGTGCCACGCGGTTGGGAATGTAATTCAGCTCC
GCCATCGCCGCTTCCACTTTTTCCCGCGTTTTCGCAGAAACGTGGCTGGCCTGGTTCACCACGCGGGAAA
CGGTCTGATAAGAGACACCGGCATACTCTGCGACATCGTATAACGTTACTGGTTTCACATTCACCACCCT
GAA
