>Addgene plasmid #37169 | UQ5874 | addgene partial sequence | sequence record 51397 | M13pUC-rev 5'-AGCGGATAACAATTTCACACAGG-3'
TAAATGAAATCGTCTGAGCCCGCTTCCGTATCGGCGGCCGAGCGCCGCGCGGAGACGTTCCAGCACAAGC
TCGAGCAGTTCAATCCGGGGATCGTCTGGCTGGACCAGCACGGCCGCGTCACGGCATTCAACGACGTCGC
GCTGCAAATTCTCGGGCCGGCCGGCGAGCAATCGCTAGGCGTGGCGCAGGATAGTCTGTTCGGCATCGAC
GTGGTGCAACTGCACCCGGAGAAAAGCCGCGACAAGCTGCGCTTCCTGCTGCAGTCGAAAGACGTGGGTG
GCTGCCCGGTCAAGTCGCCGCCGCCGGTGGCGATGATGATCAATATTCCCGACCGGATCCTGATGATCAA
GGTGTCCAGCATGATCGCCGCCGGCGGCGCGTGCGGCACCTGCATGATCTTCTACGACGTCACCGATCTG
ACCACCGAGCCCTCCGGCCTGCCGGCGGGCGGCAGCGCGCCCTCGCCGAGGCGCCTCTTCAAGATTCCCG
TGTACCGGAAGAACCGCGTGATCCTGCTCGATCTGAAAGACATCGTGCGCTTTCAGGGCGACGGCCACTA
CACGACGATCGTGACGCGGGACGACCGCTACCTGTCCAATCTTTCACTGGCCGATCTGGAGCTGCGTCTC
GACAGCAGCATTTATCTGCGCGTTCATCGCAGCCATATCGTGAGCCTGCAATATGCGGTGGAGCTGGTCA
AACTGGACGAGAGCGTCAATCTCGTCATGGACGACGCGGAACAGACCCAGGTGCCGGTCAGCCGCTCGCG
AACGGCGCAACTGAAGGAACTGCTCGGTGTGGTCCATCACCATCACCATCACTGATAAGC
